Addgene plasmid #27077: pCXLE-hOCT3/4-shp53-F
Purpose: Integration-free (episomal) expression of human OCT3/4 and shRNA against p53
Depositing lab: Shinya Yamanaka. Depositing organization: Kyoto University, Center for iPS Cell Research and Application. Publication: A more efficient method to generate integration-free human iPS cells. Okita K, Matsumura Y, Sato Y, Okada A, Morizane A, Okamoto S, Hong H, Nakagawa M, Tanabe K, Tezuka KI, Shibata T, Kunisada T, Takahashi M, Takahashi J, Saji H, Yamanaka S. Nat Methods. 2011 May;8(5):409-12 10.1038/nmeth.1591 PubMed 21460823.
Backbone
  Vector backbone: pCXLE
  Backbone size w/o insert (bp): 10180
  Vector type: Mammalian Expression
Growth in bacteria
  Bacterial resistance: Ampicillin, 100 μg/mL
  Growth temperature: 37°C
  Growth strain: DH5alpha
  Copy number: High Copy
Gene/Insert
  Gene/Insert name: OCT3/4
  Species: H. sapiens (human)
  Insert size (bp): 1108
  Entrez Gene: POU5F1 (a.k.a. OCT3, OCT4, OCT4Borf1, OTF-3, OTF3, OTF4, Oct-3, Oct-4, Oct3/4)
  Cloning method: Restriction Enzyme; 5′ cloning site EcoRI (not destroyed); 3′ cloning site EcoRI (not destroyed)
  Sequencing primers: 5′ pCAG-F; 3′ WPRE-R
Resource information
  A portion of this plasmid was derived from a plasmid made by: pCEP4 is from Invitrogen. CAG Promoter was from Dr. Jun-ichi Miyazaki of Osaka University Graduate School of Medicine. In publication using this plasmid, please cite: Efficient selection for high-expression transfectants with a novel eukaryotic vector. Gene 108:193-200, 1991. Niwa, H., Yamamura, K. & Miyazaki, J.
Terms and licenses: Academic/Nonprofit Terms; Industry Terms: Not Available to Industry
Depositor comments: shRNA: AGTAGATTACCACTGGAGTC
How to cite: pCXLE-hOCT3/4-shp53-F was a gift from Shinya Yamanaka (Addgene plasmid # 27077 ; http://n2t.net/addgene:27077 ; RRID:Addgene_27077)
