[The description below was written by a language model from this plasmid's Addgene catalogue record, the feature table of its GenBank file and pLannotate feature annotations shown in this document.]
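Description:
pCXLE-hOCT3/4-shp53-F is a mammalian episomal expression plasmid of about 11.7 kb, built on the pCXLE backbone, part of which derives from the EBV-based vector pCEP4. It is designed for integration-free delivery of a reprogramming factor together with p53 knockdown. In E. coli it is maintained as a high-copy plasmid through a ColE1/pUC-type origin and selected with ampicillin via the AmpR (β-lactamase) gene. In human cells it persists extrachromosomally because it carries the Epstein-Barr virus oriP origin and an EBNA1 coding sequence. EBNA1 protein binds oriP to drive replication and retention of the plasmid in dividing cells without genomic insertion. Two loxP sites in the same orientation flank the EBNA1 region, an arrangement that should allow Cre recombinase to excise it, although the record does not comment on this. No mammalian drug-selection marker is annotated.

The construct carries two payload cassettes. Human OCT3/4 (POU5F1), cloned between EcoRI sites, is expressed from the CAG promoter, which combines the CMV enhancer, the chicken β-actin promoter and a chimeric intron. A WPRE downstream enhances transcript stability and expression, and a rabbit β-globin polyadenylation signal ends the transcript. Separately, a mouse U6 RNA polymerase III promoter sits where it would drive the short hairpin RNA against p53 described in the record. The hairpin itself is not annotated as a feature in the table. Short fragments of EBV genes, lac elements and globin sequence appear to be carry-over from parental vectors. The two partial GenBank records cover only short stretches, one spanning the U6 region and the other unannotated.

The plasmid was made for generating integration-free human iPS cells, where suppressing p53 is intended to raise reprogramming efficiency.
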