Features (pLannotate 1.2.2; 25 found; start..end, strand, type, name):
      4..383     +  enhancer       CMV enhancer: human cytomegalovirus immediate early enhancer
    385..667     +  promoter       chicken β-actin promoter: No description available
    668..1684    +  intron         chimeric intron: chimera between introns from chicken β-actin and rabbit β-globin
   1749..2828    +  CDS            POU5F1: PO5F1_HUMAN - Also known as OCT3, OCT4, OTF3. Experimental evidence at protein level: Swiss-Prot protein existence level 1. Transcription factor that binds to the octamer motif (5'- ATTTGCAT-3'). Forms a trimeric complex with SOX2 or SOX15 on DNA and controls the expression of a number of genes involved in embryonic development such as YES1, FGF4, UTF1 and ZFP206. Critical for early embryogenesis and for embryonic stem cell pluripotency. From Homo sapiens (Human).
   2872..3460    +  misc_feature   WPRE: woodchuck hepatitis virus posttranscriptional regulatory element
   3468..3545    +  CDS            HBB (fragment): HBB_PONPY - Experimental evidence at transcript level: Swiss-Prot protein existence level 2. Involved in oxygen transport from the lung to the various peripheral tissues. From Pongo pygmaeus (Bornean orangutan).
   3616..3671    +  polyA_signal   β-globin poly(A) signal: rabbit β-globin polyadenylation signal (Gil and Proudfoot, 1987)
   4054..4076    -  protein_bind   lac operator (fragment): The lac repressor binds to the lac operator to inhibit transcription in E. coli. This inhibition can be relieved by adding lactose or isopropyl-β-D-thiogalactopyranoside (IPTG). lac repressor encoded by lacI
   4080..4110    -  promoter       lac promoter: promoter for the E. coli lac operon
   4125..4146    -  protein_bind   CAP binding site: CAP binding activates transcription in the presence of cAMP. E. coli catabolite activator protein
   4159..4198    -  CDS            lacI (fragment): lac repressor; lacI; The lac repressor binds to the lac operator to inhibit transcription in E. coli. This inhibition can be relieved by adding lactose or isopropyl-β-D-thiogalactopyranoside (IPTG).
   4235..4268    -  protein_bind   loxP: Cre-mediated recombination occurs in the 8-bp core sequence (GCATACAT). Cre recombinase
   4321..4344    +  promoter       tet promoter (fragment): E. coli promoter for tetracycline efflux protein gene
   4347..4691    +  CDS            BRRF2_EBVB9 (fragment): Protein inferred from homology: Swiss-Prot protein existence level 3. From Epstein-Barr virus (strain B95-8) (HHV-4) (Human herpesvirus 4).
   4729..6654    +  CDS            EBNA1: Epstein-Barr nuclear antigen 1, also known as EBNA-1 crucial for latent viral infection, and for episomal amplification of vectors containing the oriP origin (Okita et al., 2013)
   6737..6805    +  CDS            gL (fragment): GL_EBVB9 - Experimental evidence at protein level: Swiss-Prot protein existence level 1. The heterodimer glycoprotein H-glycoprotein L is required for the fusion of viral and plasma membranes leading to virus entry into the host cell. Acts as a functional inhibitor of gH and maintains gH in an inhibited form. Upon binding to host integrins, gL dissociates from gH leading to activation of the viral fusion glycoproteins gB and gH. Fusion of EBV with B-lymphocytes requires the additional receptor- binding protein gp42, which forms a complex with gH/gL. The heterodimer gH/gL targets also host EPHA
   6822..6855    -  protein_bind   loxP: Cre-mediated recombination occurs in the 8-bp core sequence (GCATACAT). Cre recombinase
   6889..7041    +  CDS            gL (fragment): GL_EBVA8 - Experimental evidence at protein level: Swiss-Prot protein existence level 1. The heterodimer glycoprotein H-glycoprotein L is required for the fusion of viral and plasma membranes leading to virus entry into the host cell. Acts as a functional inhibitor of gH and maintains gH in an inhibited form. Upon binding to host integrins, gL dissociates from gH leading to activation of the viral fusion glycoproteins gB and gH. The heterodimer gH/gL targets also host EPHA2 to promote viral entry. From Epstein-Barr virus (strain AG876) (HHV-4) (Human herpesvirus 4).
   7042..8831    +  rep_origin     oriP: Epstein-Barr virus oriP replication origin (Yates et al., 2000)
   9301..9614    +  promoter       U6 promoter: RNA polymerase III promoter for mouse U6 snRNA (Das et al., 1988)
   9675..9698    -  misc_feature   MCS (fragment): pBluescript multiple cloning site
   9699..9753    -  CDS            lacI (fragment): lac repressor; lacI; The lac repressor binds to the lac operator to inhibit transcription in E. coli. This inhibition can be relieved by adding lactose or isopropyl-β-D-thiogalactopyranoside (IPTG).
   9936..10524   -  rep_origin     ori: high-copy-number ColE1/pMB1/pBR322/pUC origin of replication
  10695..11555   -  CDS            AmpR: β-lactamase; bla; confers resistance to ampicillin, carbenicillin, and related antibiotics
  11556..11660   -  promoter       AmpR promoter: bla
>Addgene plasmid #27077 | pCXLE-hOCT3/4-shp53-F | addgene full sequence | sequence record 432200 | Addgene NGS Result
GTCGACATTGATTATTGACTAGTTATTAATAGTAATCAATTACGGGGTCATTAGTTCATAGCCCATATAT
GGAGTTCCGCGTTACATAACTTACGGTAAATGGCCCGCCTGGCTGACCGCCCAACGACCCCCGCCCATTG
ACGTCAATAATGACGTATGTTCCCATAGTAACGCCAATAGGGACTTTCCATTGACGTCAATGGGTGGAGT
ATTTACGGTAAACTGCCCACTTGGCAGTACATCAAGTGTATCATATGCCAAGTACGCCCCCTATTGACGT
CAATGACGGTAAATGGCCCGCCTGGCATTATGCCCAGTACATGACCTTATGGGACTTTCCTACTTGGCAG
TACATCTACGTATTAGTCATCGCTATTACCATGGTCGAGGTGAGCCCCACGTTCTGCTTCACTCTCCCCA
TCTCCCCCCCCCTCCCCACCCCCAATTTTGTATTTATTTATTTTTTAATTATTTTGTGCAGCGATGGGGG
CGGGGGGGGGGGGGGGGGGGGCGCGCGCCAGGCGGGGCGGGGCGGGGCGAGGGGCGGGGCGGGGCGAGGC
GGAGAGGTGCGGCGGCAGCCAATCAGAGCGGCGCGCTCCGAAAGTTTCCTTTTATGGCGAGGCGGCGGCG
GCGGCGGCCCTATAAAAAGCGAAGCGCGCGGCGGGCGGGAGTCGCTGCGCGCTGCCTTCGCCCCGTGCCC
CGCTCCGCCGCCGCCTCGCGCCGCCCGCCCCGGCTCTGACTGACCGCGTTACTCCCACAGGTGAGCGGGC
GGGACGGCCCTTCTCCTCCGGGCTGTAATTAGCGCTTGGTTTAATGACGGCTTGTTTCTTTTCTGTGGCT
GCGTGAAAGCCTTGAGGGGCTCCGGGAGGGCCCTTTGTGCGGGGGGAGCGGCTCGGGGGGTGCGTGCGTG
TGTGTGTGCGTGGGGAGCGCCGCGTGCGGCTCCGCGCTGCCCGGCGGCTGTGAGCGCTGCGGGCGCGGCG
CGGGGCTTTGTGCGCTCCGCAGTGTGCGCGAGGGGAGCGCGGCCGGGGGCGGTGCCCCGCGGTGCGGGGG
GGGCTGCGAGGGGAACAAAGGCTGCGTGCGGGGTGTGTGCGTGGGGGGGTGAGCAGGGGGTGTGGGCGCG
TCGGTCGGGCTGCAACCCCCCCTGCACCCCCCTCCCCGAGTTGCTGAGCACGGCCCGGCTTCGGGTGCGG
GGCTCCGTACGGGGCGTGGCGCGGGGCTCGCCGTGCCGGGCGGGGGGTGGCGGCAGGTGGGGGTGCCGGG
CGGGGCGGGGCCGCCTCGGGCCGGGGAGGGCTCGGGGGAGGGGCGCGGCGGCCCCCGGAGCGCCGGCGGC
TGTCGAGGCGCGGCGAGCCGCAGCCATTGCCTTTTATGGTAATCGTGCGAGAGGGCGCAGGGACTTCCTT
TGTCCCAAATCTGTGCGGAGCCGAAATCTGGGAGGCGCCGCCGCACCCCCTCTAGCGGGCGCGGGGCGAA
GCGGTGCGGCGCCGGCAGGAAGGAAATGGGCGGGGAGGGCCTTCGTGCGTCGCCGCGCCGCCGTCCCCTT
CTCCCTCTCCAGCCTCGGGGCTGTCCGCGGGGGGACGGCTGCCTTCGGGGGGGACGGGGCAGGGCGGGGT
TCGGCTTCTGGCGTGTGACCGGCGGCTCTAGAGCCTCTGCTAACCATGTTCATGCCTTCTTCTTTTTCCT
ACAGCTCCTGGGCAACGTGCTGGTTATTGTGCTGTCTCATCATTTTGGCAAAGAATTCGCCCTTCACCAT
GGCGGGACACCTGGCTTCGGATTTCGCCTTCTCGCCCCCTCCAGGTGGTGGAGGTGATGGGCCAGGGGGG
CCGGAGCCGGGCTGGGTTGATCCTCGGACCTGGCTAAGCTTCCAAGGCCCTCCTGGAGGGCCAGGAATCG
GGCCGGGGGTTGGGCCAGGCTCTGAGGTGTGGGGGATTCCCCCATGCCCCCCGCCGTATGAGTTCTGTGG
GGGGATGGCGTACTGTGGGCCCCAGGTTGGAGTGGGGCTAGTGCCCCAAGGCGGCTTGGAGACCTCTCAG
CCTGAGGGCGAAGCAGGAGTCGGGGTGGAGAGCAACTCCGATGGGGCCTCCCCGGAGCCCTGCACCGTCA
CCCCTGGTGCCGTGAAGCTGGAGAAGGAGAAGCTGGAGCAAAACCCGGAGGAGTCCCAGGACATCAAAGC
TCTGCAGAAAGAACTCGAGCAATTTGCCAAGCTCCTGAAGCAGAAGAGGATCACCCTGGGATATACACAG
GCCGATGTGGGGCTCACCCTGGGGGTTCTATTTGGGAAGGTATTCAGCCAAACGACCATCTGCCGCTTTG
AGGCTCTGCAGCTTAGCTTCAAGAACATGTGTAAGCTGCGGCCCTTGCTGCAGAAGTGGGTGGAGGAAGC
TGACAACAATGAAAATCTTCAGGAGATATGCAAAGCAGAAACCCTCGTGCAGGCCCGAAAGAGAAAGCGA
ACCAGTATCGAGAACCGAGTGAGAGGCAACCTGGAGAATTTGTTCCTGCAGTGCCCGAAACCCACACTGC
AGCAGATCAGCCACATCGCCCAGCAGCTTGGGCTCGAGAAGGATGTGGTCCGAGTGTGGTTCTGTAACCG
GCGCCAGAAGGGCAAGCGATCAAGCAGCGACTATGCACAACGAGAGGATTTTGAGGCTGCTGGGTCTCCT
TTCTCAGGGGGACCAGTGTCCTTTCCTCTGGCCCCAGGGCCCCATTTTGGTACCCCAGGCTATGGGAGCC
CTCACTTCACTGCACTGTACTCCTCGGTCCCTTTCCCTGAGGGGGAAGCCTTTCCCCCTGTCTCTGTCAC
CACTCTGGGCTCTCCCATGCATTCAAACTGAGGTAAGGGCGAATTCAAGCTTCGGGGACTAGTCATATGA
TAATCAACCTCTGGATTACAAAATTTGTGAAAGATTGACTGGTATTCTTAACTATGTTGCTCCTTTTACG
CTATGTGGATACGCTGCTTTAATGCCTTTGTATCATGCTATTGCTTCCCGTATGGCTTTCATTTTCTCCT
CCTTGTATAAATCCTGGTTGCTGTCTCTTTATGAGGAGTTGTGGCCCGTTGTCAGGCAACGTGGCGTGGT
GTGCACTGTGTTTGCTGACGCAACCCCCACTGGTTGGGGCATTGCCACCACCTGTCAGCTCCTTTCCGGG
ACTTTCGCTTTCCCCCTCCCTATTGCCACGGCGGAACTCATCGCCGCCTGCCTTGCCCGCTGCTGGACAG
GGGCTCGGCTGTTGGGCACTGACAATTCCGTGGTGTTGTCGGGGAAGCTGACGTCCTTTCCATGGCTGCT
CGCCTGTGTTGCCACCTGGATTCTGCGCGGGACGTCCTTCTGCTACGTCCCTTCGGCCCTCAATCCAGCG
GACCTTCCTTCCCGCGGCCTGCTGCCGGCTCTGCGGCCTCTTCCGCGTCTTCGCCTTCGCCCTCAGACGA
GTCGGATCTCCCTTTGGGCCGCCTCCCCGCATCGGTACAATTCACTCCTCAGGTGCAGGCTGCCTATCAG
AAGGTGGTGGCTGGTGTGGCCAATGCCCTGGCTCACAAATACCACTGAGATCTTTTTCCCTCTGCCAAAA
ATTATGGGGACATCATGAAGCCCCTTGAGCATCTGACTTCTGGCTAATAAAGGAAATTTATTTTCATTGC
AATAGTGTGTTGGAATTTTTTGTGTCTCTCACTCGGAAGGACATATGGGAGGGCAAATCATTTAAAACAT
CAGAATGAGTATTTGGTTTAGAGTTTGGCAACATATGCCCATATGCTGGCTGCCATGAACAAAGGTTGGC
TATAAAGAGGTCATCAGTATATGAAACAGCCCCCTGCTGTCCATTCCTTATTCCATAGAAAAGCCTTGAC
TTGAGGTTAGATTTTTTTTATATTTTGTTTTGTGTTATTTTTTTCTTTAACATCCCTAAAATTTTCCTTA
CATGTTTTACTAGCCAGATTTTTCCTCCTCTCCTGACTACTCCCAGTCATAGCTGTCCCTCTTCTCTTAT
GGAGATCCCTCGACCTGCAGCCCAAGCTTGGCGTAATCATGGTCATAGCTGTTTCCTGTGTGAAATTGTT
ATCCGCTCACAATTCCACACAACATACGAGCCGGAAGCATAAAGTGTAAAGCCTGGGGTGCCTAATGAGT
GAGCTAACTCACATTAATTGCGTTGCGCTCACTGCCCGCTTTCCAGTCGGGAAACCTGTCGTGCCAGCGG
ATCTCAATTCCGATCATATTCAATAACCCTTAATATAACTTCGTATAATGTATGCTATACGAAGTTATTA
GGTCTGAAGAGGAGTTTACGTCCAGCCAAGCTTAGGATCAATTCTCATGTTTGACAGCTTATCATCGATA
AGCTGATCCTCACAGGCCGCACCCAGCTTTTCTTCCGTTGCCCCAGTAGCATCTCTGTCTGGTGACCTTG
AAGAGGAAGAGGAGGGGTCCCGAGAATCCCCATCCCTACCGTCCAGCAAAAAGGGGGACGAGGAATTTGA
GGCCTGGCTTGAGGCTCAGGACGCAAATCTTGAGGATGTTCAGCGGGAGTTTTCCGGGCTGCGAGTAATT
GGTGATGAGGACGAGGATGGTTCGGAGGATGGGGAATTTTCAGACCTGGATCTGTCTGACAGCGACCATG
AAGGGGATGAGGGTGGGGGGGCTGTTGGAGGGGGCAGGAGTCTGCACTCCCTGTATTCACTGAGCGTCGT
CTAATAAAGATGTCTATTGATCTCTTTTAGTGTGAATCATGTCTGACGAGGGGCCAGGTACAGGACCTGG
AAATGGCCTAGGAGAGAAGGGAGACACATCTGGACCAGAAGGCTCCGGCGGCAGTGGACCTCAAAGAAGA
GGGGGTGATAACCATGGACGAGGACGGGGAAGAGGACGAGGACGAGGAGGCGGAAGACCAGGAGCCCCGG
GCGGCTCAGGATCAGGGCCAAGACATAGAGATGGTGTCCGGAGACCCCAAAAACGTCCAAGTTGCATTGG
CTGCAAAGGGACCCACGGTGGAACAGGAGCAGGAGCAGGAGCGGGAGGGGCAGGAGCAGGAGGGGCAGGA
GCAGGAGGAGGGGCAGGAGCAGGAGGAGGGGCAGGAGGGGCAGGAGGGGCAGGAGGGGCAGGAGCAGGAG
GAGGGGCAGGAGCAGGAGGAGGGGCAGGAGGGGCAGGAGGGGCAGGAGCAGGAGGAGGGGCAGGAGCAGG
AGGAGGGGCAGGAGGGGCAGGAGCAGGAGGAGGGGCAGGAGGGGCAGGAGGGGCAGGAGCAGGAGGAGGG
GCAGGAGCAGGAGGAGGGGCAGGAGGGGCAGGAGCAGGAGGAGGGGCAGGAGGGGCAGGAGGGGCAGGAG
CAGGAGGAGGGGCAGGAGCAGGAGGGGCAGGAGGGGCAGGAGGGGCAGGAGCAGGAGGGGCAGGAGCAGG
AGGAGGGGCAGGAGGGGCAGGAGGGGCAGGAGCAGGAGGGGCAGGAGCAGGAGGGGCAGGAGCAGGAGGG
GCAGGAGCAGGAGGGGCAGGAGGGGCAGGAGCAGGAGGGGCAGGAGGGGCAGGAGCAGGAGGGGCAGGAG
GGGCAGGAGCAGGAGGAGGGGCAGGAGGGGCAGGAGCAGGAGGAGGGGCAGGAGGGGCAGGAGCAGGAGG
GGCAGGAGGGGCAGGAGCAGGAGGGGCAGGAGGGGCAGGAGCAGGAGGGGCAGGAGGGGCAGGAGCAGGA
GGAGGGGCAGGAGCAGGAGGGGCAGGAGCAGGAGGTGGAGGCCGGGGTCGAGGAGGCAGTGGAGGCCGGG
GTCGAGGAGGTAGTGGAGGCCGGGGTCGAGGAGGTAGTGGAGGCCGCCGGGGTAGAGGACGTGAAAGAGC
CAGGGGGGGAAGTCGTGAAAGAGCCAGGGGGAGAGGTCGTGGACGTGGAGAAAAGAGGCCCAGGAGTCCC
AGTAGTCAGTCATCATCATCCGGGTCTCCACCGCGCAGGCCCCCTCCAGGTAGAAGGCCATTTTTCCACC
CTGTAGGGGAAGCCGATTATTTTGAATACCACCAAGAAGGTGGCCCAGATGGTGAGCCTGACGTGCCCCC
GGGAGCGATAGAGCAGGGCCCCGCAGATGACCCAGGAGAAGGCCCAAGCACTGGACCCCGGGGTCAGGGT
GATGGAGGCAGGCGCAAAAAAGGAGGGTGGTTTGGAAAGCATCGTGGTCAAGGAGGTTCCAACCCGAAAT
TTGAGAACATTGCAGAAGGTTTAAGAGCTCTCCTGGCTAGGAGTCACGTAGAAAGGACTACCGACGAAGG
AACTTGGGTCGCCGGTGTGTTCGTATATGGAGGTAGTAAGACCTCCCTTTACAACCTAAGGCGAGGAACT
GCCCTTGCTATTCCACAATGTCGTCTTACACCATTGAGTCGTCTCCCCTTTGGAATGGCCCCTGGACCCG
GCCCACAACCTGGCCCGCTAAGGGAGTCCATTGTCTGTTATTTCATGGTCTTTTTACAAACTCATATATT
TGCTGAGGTTTTGAAGGATGCGATTAAGGACCTTGTTATGACAAAGCCCGCTCCTACCTGCAATATCAGG
GTGACTGTGTGCAGCTTTGACGATGGAGTAGATTTGCCTCCCTGGTTTCCACCTATGGTGGAAGGGGCTG
CCGCGGAGGGTGATGACGGAGATGACGGAGATGAAGGAGGTGATGGAGATGAGGGTGAGGAAGGGCAGGA
GTGATGTAACTTGTTAGGAGACGCCCTCAATCGTATTAAAAGCCGTGTATTCCCCCGCACTAAAGAATAA
ATCCCCAGTAGACATCATGCGTGCTGTTGGTGTATTTCTGGCCATCTGTCTTGTCACCATTTTCGTCCTC
CCAACATGGGGCAATTGCCGGAACCCTTAATATAACTTCGTATAATGTATGCTATACGAAGTTATTAGGT
CCCTCGAAGAGGTTCACTAGCGGATCTCAATTGGGCATACCCATGTTGTCACGTCACTCAGCTCCGCGCT
CAACACCTTCTCGCGTTGGAAAACATTAGCGACATTTACCTGGTGAGCAATCAGACATGCGACGGCTTTA
GCCTGGCCTCCTTAAATTCACCTAAGAATGGGAGCAACCAGCAGGAAAAGGACAAGCAGCGAAAATTCAC
GCCCCCTTGGGAGGTGGCGGCATATGCAAAGGATAGCACTCCCACTCTACTACTGGGTATCATATGCTGA
CTGTATATGCATGAGGATAGCATATGCTACCCGGATACAGATTAGGATAGCATATACTACCCAGATATAG
ATTAGGATAGCATATGCTACCCAGATATAGATTAGGATAGCCTATGCTACCCAGATATAAATTAGGATAG
CATATACTACCCAGATATAGATTAGGATAGCATATGCTACCCAGATATAGATTAGGATAGCCTATGCTAC
CCAGATATAGATTAGGATAGCATATGCTACCCAGATATAGATTAGGATAGCATATGCTATCCAGATATTT
GGGTAGTATATGCTACCCAGATATAAATTAGGATAGCATATACTACCCTAATCTCTATTAGGATAGCATA
TGCTACCCGGATACAGATTAGGATAGCATATACTACCCAGATATAGATTAGGATAGCATATGCTACCCAG
ATATAGATTAGGATAGCCTATGCTACCCAGATATAAATTAGGATAGCATATACTACCCAGATATAGATTA
GGATAGCATATGCTACCCAGATATAGATTAGGATAGCCTATGCTACCCAGATATAGATTAGGATAGCATA
TGCTATCCAGATATTTGGGTAGTATATGCTACCCATGGCAACATTAGCCCACCGTGCTCTCAGCGACCTC
GTGAATATGAGGACCAACAACCCTGTGCTTGGCGCTCAGGCGCAAGTGTGTGTAATTTGTCCTCCAGATC
GCAGCAATCGCGCCCCTATCTTGGCCCGCCCACCTACTTATGCAGGTATTCCCCGGGGTGCCATTAGTGG
TTTTGTGGGCAAGTGGTTTGACCGCAGTGGTTAGCGGGGTTACAATCAGCCAAGTTATTACACCCTTATT
TTACAGTCCAAAACCGCAGGGCGGCGTGTGGGGGCTGACGCGTGCCCCCACTCCACAATTTCAAAAAAAA
GAGTGGCCACTTGTCTTTGTTTATGGGCCCCATTGGCGTGGAGCCCCGTTTAATTTTCGGGGGTGTTAGA
GACAACCAGTGGAGTCCGCTGCTGTCGGCGTCCACTCTCTTTCCCCTTGTTACAAATAGAGTGTAACAAC
ATGGTTCACCTGTCTTGGTCCCTGCCTGGGACACATCTTAATAACCCCAGTATCATATTGCACTAGGATT
ATGTGTTGCCCATAGCCATAAATTCGTGTGAGATGGACATCCAGTCTTTACGGCTTGTCCCCACCCCATG
GATTTCTATTGTTAAAGATATTCAGAATGTTTCATTCCTACACTAGTATTTATTGCCCAAGGGGTTTGTG
AGGGTTATATTGGTGTCATAGCACAATGCCACCACTGAACCCCCCGTCCAAATTTTATTCTGGGGGCGTC
ACCTGAAACCTTGTTTTCGAGCACCTCACATACACCTTACTGTTCACAACTCAGCAGTTATTCTATTAGC
TAAACGAAGGAGAATGAAGAAGCAGGCGAAGATTCAGGAGAGTTCACTGCCCGCTCCTTGATCTTCAGCC
ACTGCCCTTGTGACTAAAATGGTTCACTACCCTCGTGGAATCCTGACCCCATGTAAATAAAACCGTGACA
GCTCATGGGGTGGGAGATATCGCTGTTCCTTAGGACCCTTTTACTAACCCTAATTCGATAGCATATGCTT
CCCGTTGGGTAACATATGCTATTGAATTAGGGTTAGTCTGGATAGTATATACTACTACCCGGGAAGCATA
TGCTACCCGTTTAGGGTTAACAAGGGGGCCTTATAAACACTATTGCTAATGCCCTCTTGAGGGTCCGCTT
ATCGGTAGCTACACAGGCCCCTCTGATTGACGTTGGTGTAGCCTCCCGTAGTCTTCCTGGGCCCCTGGGA
GGTACATGTCCCCCAGCATTGGTGTAAGAGCTTCAGCCAAGAGTTACACATAAAGGCAATGTTGTGTTGC
AGTCCACAGACTGCAAAGTCTGCTCCAGGATGAAAGCCACTCAGTGTTGGCAAATGTGCACATCCATTTA
TAAGGATGTCAACTACAGTCAGAGAACCCCTTTGTGTTTGGTCCCCCCCCGTGTCACATGTGGAACAGGG
CCCAGTTGGCAAGTTGTACCAACCAACTGAAGGGATTACATGCACTGCCCCGCGAAGAAGGGGCAGAGAT
GTCGTAGTCAGGTTTAGTTCGTCCGGGGCGGGGATCGATCCTCTAGAGTCGACGCTAGCGGATCCGACGC
CGCCATCTCTAGGCCCGCGCCGGCCCCCTCGCACAGACTTGTGGGAGAAGCTCGGCTACTCCCCTGCCCC
GGTTAATTTGCATATAATATTTCCTAGTAACTATAGAGGCTTAATGTGCGATAAAAGACAGATAATCTGT
TCTTTTTAATACTAGCTACATTTTACATGATAGGCTTGGATTTCTATAAGAGATACAAATACTAAATTAT
TATTTTAAAAAACAGCACAAAAGGAAACTCACCCTAACTGTAAAGTAATTGTGTGTTTTGAGACTATAAA
TATCCCTTGGAGAAAAGCCTTGTTTGGGCCGACTCCAGTGGTAATCTACTTCAAGAGAGTAGATTACCAC
TGGAGTCTTTTTTGGAATTCCTGCAGCCCGGGGGATCCGCTGCATTAATGAATCGGCCAACGCGCGGGGA
GAGGCGGTTTGCGTATTGGGCGCTCTTCCGCTTCCTCGCTCACTGACTCGCTGCGCTCGGTCGTTCGGCT
GCGGCGAGCGGTATCAGCTCACTCAAAGGCGGTAATACGGTTATCCACAGAATCAGGGGATAACGCAGGA
AAGAACATGTGAGCAAAAGGCCAGCAAAAGGCCAGGAACCGTAAAAAGGCCGCGTTGCTGGCGTTTTTCC
ATAGGCTCCGCCCCCCTGACGAGCATCACAAAAATCGACGCTCAAGTCAGAGGTGGCGAAACCCGACAGG
ACTATAAAGATACCAGGCGTTTCCCCCTGGAAGCTCCCTCGTGCGCTCTCCTGTTCCGACCCTGCCGCTT
ACCGGATACCTGTCCGCCTTTCTCCCTTCGGGAAGCGTGGCGCTTTCTCATAGCTCACGCTGTAGGTATC
TCAGTTCGGTGTAGGTCGTTCGCTCCAAGCTGGGCTGTGTGCACGAACCCCCCGTTCAGCCCGACCGCTG
CGCCTTATCCGGTAACTATCGTCTTGAGTCCAACCCGGTAAGACACGACTTATCGCCACTGGCAGCAGCC
ACTGGTAACAGGATTAGCAGAGCGAGGTATGTAGGCGGTGCTACAGAGTTCTTGAAGTGGTGGCCTAACT
ACGGCTACACTAGAAGAACAGTATTTGGTATCTGCGCTCTGCTGAAGCCAGTTACCTTCGGAAAAAGAGT
TGGTAGCTCTTGATCCGGCAAACAAACCACCGCTGGTAGCGGTGGTTTTTTTGTTTGCAAGCAGCAGATT
ACGCGCAGAAAAAAAGGATCTCAAGAAGATCCTTTGATCTTTTCTACGGGGTCTGACGCTCAGTGGAACG
AAAACTCACGTTAAGGGATTTTGGTCATGAGATTATCAAAAAGGATCTTCACCTAGATCCTTTTAAATTA
AAAATGAAGTTTTAAATCAATCTAAAGTATATATGAGTAAACTTGGTCTGACAGTTACCAATGCTTAATC
AGTGAGGCACCTATCTCAGCGATCTGTCTATTTCGTTCATCCATAGTTGCCTGACTCCCCGTCGTGTAGA
TAACTACGATACGGGAGGGCTTACCATCTGGCCCCAGTGCTGCAATGATACCGCGAGACCCACGCTCACC
GGCTCCAGATTTATCAGCAATAAACCAGCCAGCCGGAAGGGCCGAGCGCAGAAGTGGTCCTGCAACTTTA
TCCGCCTCCATCCAGTCTATTAATTGTTGCCGGGAAGCTAGAGTAAGTAGTTCGCCAGTTAATAGTTTGC
GCAACGTTGTTGCCATTGCTACAGGCATCGTGGTGTCACGCTCGTCGTTTGGTATGGCTTCATTCAGCTC
CGGTTCCCAACGATCAAGGCGAGTTACATGATCCCCCATGTTGTGCAAAAAAGCGGTTAGCTCCTTCGGT
CCTCCGATCGTTGTCAGAAGTAAGTTGGCCGCAGTGTTATCACTCATGGTTATGGCAGCACTGCATAATT
CTCTTACTGTCATGCCATCCGTAAGATGCTTTTCTGTGACTGGTGAGTACTCAACCAAGTCATTCTGAGA
ATAGTGTATGCGGCGACCGAGTTGCTCTTGCCCGGCGTCAATACGGGATAATACCGCGCCACATAGCAGA
ACTTTAAAAGTGCTCATCATTGGAAAACGTTCTTCGGGGCGAAAACTCTCAAGGATCTTACCGCTGTTGA
GATCCAGTTCGATGTAACCCACTCGTGCACCCAACTGATCTTCAGCATCTTTTACTTTCACCAGCGTTTC
TGGGTGAGCAAAAACAGGAAGGCAAAATGCCGCAAAAAAGGGAATAAGGGCGACACGGAAATGTTGAATA
CTCATACTCTTCCTTTTTCAATATTATTGAAGCATTTATCAGGGTTATTGTCTCATGAGCGGATACATAT
TTGAATGTATTTAGAAAAATAAACAAATAGGGGTTCCGCGCACATTTCCCCGAAAAGTGCCACCTGG
