LOCUS       Exported 950 bp ds-DNA linear SYN 17-MAY-2021
DEFINITION  Integration-free (episomal) expression of human OCT3/4 and shRNA
            against p53.
ACCESSION   .
VERSION     .
KEYWORDS    pCXLE-hOCT3/4-shp53-F
SOURCE      synthetic DNA construct
  ORGANISM  synthetic DNA construct
REFERENCE   1 (bases 1 to 950)
  AUTHORS   Okita K, Matsumura Y, Sato Y, Okada A, Morizane A, Okamoto S, Hong
            H, Nakagawa M, Tanabe K, Tezuka KI, Shibata T, Kunisada T, Takahashi
            M, Takahashi J, Saji H, Yamanaka S
  TITLE     A more efficient method to generate integration-free human iPS
            cells.
  JOURNAL   Nat Methods. 2011 Apr 3. ():.
  PUBMED    21460823
REFERENCE   2 (bases 1 to 950)
  AUTHORS   .
  TITLE     Direct Submission
  JOURNAL   Exported May 17, 2021 from SnapGene Server 1.1.58
            http://www.snapgene.com
FEATURES             Location/Qualifiers
     source          1..950
                     /organism="synthetic DNA construct"
                     /mol_type="other DNA"
ORIGIN
        1 tcaatctttc acaaattttg taatccagag gttgattatc atatgactag tccccgaagc
       61 ttgaattcgc ccttacctca gtttgaatgc atgggagagc ccagagtggt gacagagaca
      121 gggggaaagg cttccccctc agggaaaggg accgaggagt acagtgcagt gaagtgaggg
      181 ctcccatagc ctggggtacc aaaatggggc cctggggcca gaggaaagga cactggtccc
      241 cctgagaaag gagacccagc agcctcaaaa tcctctcgtt gtgcatagtc gctgcttgat
      301 cgcttgccct tctggcgccg gttacagaac cacactcgga ccacatcctt ctcgagccca
      361 agctgctggg cgatgtggct gatctgctgc agtgtgggtt tcgggcactg caggaacaaa
      421 ttctccaggt tgcctctcac tcggttctcg atactggttc gctttctctt tcgggcctgc
      481 acgagggttt ctgctttgca tatctcctga agattttcat tgttgtcagc ttcctccacc
      541 cacttctgca gcaagggccg cagcttacac atgttcttga agctaagctg cagagcctca
      601 aagcggcaga tggtcgtttg gctgaatacc ttcccaaata gaacccccag ggtgagcccc
      661 acatcggcct gtgtatatcc cagggtgatc ctcttctgct tcaggagctt ggcaaattgc
      721 tcgagttctt tctgcagagc tttgatgtcc tgggactcct ccgggttttg ctccagcttc
      781 tccttctcca gcttcacggc accaggggtg acggtgcagg gctccgggga ggccccatcg
      841 gagttgctct ccaccccgac tcctgcttcg ccctcaggct gagaggtctc caagccgcct
      901 tggggcacta gccccactcc aacctggggc ccacagtacg ccatcccccc
//
