LOCUS       Exported 1061 bp ds-DNA linear SYN 17-MAY-2021
DEFINITION  Integration-free (episomal) expression of human OCT3/4 and shRNA
            against p53.
ACCESSION   .
VERSION     .
KEYWORDS    pCXLE-hOCT3/4-shp53-F
SOURCE      synthetic DNA construct
  ORGANISM  synthetic DNA construct
REFERENCE   1 (bases 1 to 1061)
  AUTHORS   Okita K, Matsumura Y, Sato Y, Okada A, Morizane A, Okamoto S, Hong
            H, Nakagawa M, Tanabe K, Tezuka KI, Shibata T, Kunisada T, Takahashi
            M, Takahashi J, Saji H, Yamanaka S
  TITLE     A more efficient method to generate integration-free human iPS
            cells.
  JOURNAL   Nat Methods. 2011 Apr 3. ():.
  PUBMED    21460823
REFERENCE   2 (bases 1 to 1061)
  AUTHORS   .
  TITLE     Direct Submission
  JOURNAL   Exported May 17, 2021 from SnapGene Server 1.1.58
            http://www.snapgene.com
FEATURES             Location/Qualifiers
     source          1..1061
                     /organism="synthetic DNA construct"
                     /mol_type="other DNA"
     promoter        201..514
                     /label=U6 promoter
                     /note="RNA polymerase III promoter for mouse U6 snRNA (Das
                     et al., 1988)"
     primer_bind     433..453
                     /label=mU6-F
                     /note="Mouse U6 promoter, forward primer"
     primer_bind     complement(665..682)
                     /label=L4440
                     /note="L4440 vector, forward primer"
     primer_bind     complement(916..935)
                     /label=pBR322ori-F
                     /note="pBR322 origin, forward primer"
ORIGIN
        1 taaggatgtc aactacagtc agagaacccc tttgtgtttg gtcccccccc gtgtcacatg
       61 tggaacaggg cccagttggc aagttgtacc aaccaactga agggattaca tgcactgccc
      121 cgcgaagaag gggcagagat gtcgtagtca ggtttagttc gtccggggcg gggatcgatc
      181 ctctagagtc gacgctagcg gatccgacgc cgccatctct aggcccgcgc cggccccctc
      241 gcacagactt gtgggagaag ctcggctact cccctgcccc ggttaatttg catataatat
      301 ttcctagtaa ctatagaggc ttaatgtgcg ataaaagaca gataatctgt tctttttaat
      361 actagctaca ttttacatga taggcttgga tttctataag agatacaaat actaaattat
      421 tattttaaaa aacagcacaa aaggaaactc accctaactg taaagtaatt gtgtgttttg
      481 agactataaa tatcccttgg agaaaagcct tgtttgggcc gactccagtg gtaatctact
      541 tcaagagagt agattaccac tggagtcttt tttggaattc ctgcagcccg ggggatccgc
      601 tgcattaatg aatcggccaa cgcgcgggga gaggcggttt gcgtattggg cgctcttccg
      661 cttcctcgct cactgactcg ctgcgctcgg tcgttcggct gcggcgagcg gtatcagctc
      721 actcaaaggc ggtaatacgg ttatccacag aatcagggga taacgcagga aagaacatgt
      781 gagcaaaagg ccagcaaaag gccaggaacc gtaaaaaggc cgcgttgctg gcgtttttcc
      841 ataggctccg cccccctgac gagcatcaca aaaatcgacg ctcaagtcag aggtggcgaa
      901 acccgacagg actataaaga taccaggcgt ttccccctgg aagctccctc gtgcgctctc
      961 ctgttccgac cctgccgctt accggatacc tgtccgcctt tctcccttcg ggaagcgtgg
     1021 cgctttctca tagctcacgc tgtaggtatc tcagttcggt g
//
