>Addgene plasmid #27077 | pCXLE-hOCT3/4-shp53-F | addgene partial sequence | sequence record 33339 | 27077 with mU6-F
TTTTGAGACTATAAATATCCCTTGGAGAAAAGCCTTGTTTGGGCCGACTCCAGTGGTAATCTACTTCAAG
AGAGTAGATTACCACTGGAGTCTTTTTTGGAATTCCTGCAGCCCGGGGGATCCGCTGCATTAATGAATCG
GCCAACGCGCGGGGAGAGGCGGTTTGCGTATTGGGCGCTCTTCCGCTTCCTCGCTCACTGACTCGCTGCG
CTCGGTCGTTCGGCTGCGGCGAGCGGTATCAGCTCACTCAAAGGCGGTAATACGGTTATCCACAGAATCA
GGGGATAACGCAGGAAAGAACATGTGAGCAAAAGGCCAGCAAAAGGCCAGGAACCGTAAAAAGGCCGCGT
TGCTGGCGTTTTTCCATAGGCTCCGCCCCCCTGACGAGCATCACAAAAATCGACGCTCAAGTCAGAGGTG
GCGAAACCCGACAGGACTATAAAGATACCAGGCGTTTCCCCCTGGAAGCTCCCTCGTGCGCTCTCCTGTT
CCGACCCTGCCGCTTACCGGATACCTGTCCGCCTTTCTCCCTTCGGGAAGCGTGGCGCTTTCTCATAGCT
CACGCTGTAGGTATCTCAGTTCGGTGTAGGTCGTTCGCTCCAAGCTGGGCTGTGTGCACGAACCCCCCGT
TCAGCCCGACCGCTGCGCCTTATCCGGTAACTATCGTCTTGAGTCCAACCCGGTAAGACACGACTTATCG
CCACTGGCAGCAGCCACTGGTAACAGGATTAGCAGAGCGAGGTATGTAGGCGGTGCTACAGAGTTCTTGA
AGTGGTGGCCTAACTACGGCTACACTAGAAGAACAGTATTTGGTATCTGCGCTCTGC
