>Addgene plasmid #27077 | pCXLE-hOCT3/4-shp53-F | addgene partial sequence | sequence record 57335 | hOct4-R 5'-ctggttcgctttctctttcg-3'
CATATCTCCTGAAGATTTTCATTGTTGTCAGCTTCCTCCACCCACTTCTGCAGCAAGGGCCGCAGCTTAC
ACATGTTCTTGAAGCTAAGCTGCAGAGCCTCAAAGCGGCAGATGGTCGTTTGGCTGAATACCTTCCCAAA
TAGAACCCCCAGGGTGAGCCCCACATCGGCCTGTGTATATCCCAGGGTGATCCTCTTCTGCTTCAGGAGC
TTGGCAAATTGCTCGAGTTCTTTCTGCAGAGCTTTGATGTCCTGGGACTCCTCCGGGTTTTGCTCCAGCT
TCTCCTTCTCCAGCTTCACGGCACCAGGGGTGACGGTGCAGGGCTCCGGGGAGGCCCCATCGGAGTTGCT
CTCCACCCCGACTCCTGCTTCGCCCTCAGGCTGAGAGGTCTCCAAGCCGCCTTGGGGCACTAGCCCCACT
CCAACCTGGGGCCCACAGTACGCCATCCCCCCACAGAACTCATACGGCGGGGGGCATGGGGGAATCCCCC
ACACCTCAGAGCCTGGCCCAACCCCCGGCCCGATTCCTGGCCCTCCAGGAGGGCCTTGGAAGCTTAGCCA
GGTCCGAGGATCAACCCAGCCCGGCTCCGGCCCCCCTGGCCCATCACCTCCACCACCTGGAGGGGGCGAG
AAGGCGAAATCCGAAGCCAGGTGTCCCGCCATGGTGAAGGGCGAATTCTTTGCCAAAATGATGAGACAGC
ACAATAACCAGCACGTTGCCCAGGAGCTGTAGGAAAAAGAA
