>Addgene plasmid #27077 | pCXLE-hOCT3/4-shp53-F | addgene partial sequence | sequence record 99284 | pCX-8097F 5'-GCGAGCCGCAGCCATTGCCTTTTA-3'
GACTTCCTTTGTCCCAAATCTGTGCGGAGCCGAAATCTGGGAGGCGCCGCCGCACCCCCTCTAGCGGGCG
CGGGGCGAAGCGGTGCGGCGCCGGCAGGAAGGAAATGGGCGGGGAGGGCCTTCGTGCGTCGCCGCGCCGC
CGTCCCCTTCTCCCTCTCCAGCCTCGGGGCTGTCCGCGGGGGGACGGCTGCCTTCGGGGGGGACGGGGCA
GGGCGGGGTTCGGCTTCTGGCGTGTGACCGGCGGCTCTAGAGCCTCTGCTAACCATGTTCATGCCTTCTT
CTTTTTCCTACAGCTCCTGGGCAACGTGCTGGTTATTGTGCTGTCTCATCATTTTGGCAAAGAATTCGCC
CTTCACCATGGCGGGACACCTGGCTTCGGATTTCGCCTTCTCGCCCCCTCCAGGTGGTGGAGGTGATGGG
CCAGGGGGGCCGGAGCCGGGCTGGGTTGATCCTCGGACCTGGCTAAGCTTCCAAGGCCCTCCTGGAGGGC
CAGGAATCGGGCCGGGGGTTGGGCCAGGCTCTGAGGTGTGGGGGA
