>Addgene plasmid #27077 | pCXLE-hOCT3/4-shp53-F | addgene partial sequence | sequence record 99286 | pBR322ori-F 5'-GGGAAACGCCTGGTATCTTT-3'
CCACCTCTGACTTGAGCGTCGATTTTTGTGATGCTCGTCAGGGGGGCGGAGCCTATGGAAAAACGCCAGC
AACGCGGCCTTTTTACGGTTCCTGGCCTTTTGCTGGCCTTTTGCTCACATGTTCTTTCCTGCGTTATCCC
CTGATTCTGTGGATAACCGTATTACCGCCTTTGAGTGAGCTGATACCGCTCGCCGCAGCCGAACGACCGA
GCGCAGCGAGTCAGTGAGCGAGGAAGCGGAAGAGCGCCCAATACGCAAACCGCCTCTCCCCGCGCGTTGG
CCGATTCATTAATGCAGCGGATCCCCCGGGCTGCAGGAATTCCAAAAAAGACTCCAGTGGTAATCTACTC
TCTTGAAGTAGATTACCACTGGAGTCGGCCCAAACAAGGCTTTTCTCCAAGGGATATTTATAGTCTCAAA
ACACACAATTACTTTACAGTTAGGGTGAGTTTCCTTTTGTGCTGTTTTTTAAAATAATAATTTAGTATTT
GTATCTCTTATAGAAATCCAAGCCTATCATGTAAAATGTAGCTAGTATTAAAAAGAACAGATTATCTGTC
TTTTATCGCACATTAAGCCTCTATAGTTACTAGGAAATATTATATGCAAATTAACCGGGGCAGGGGAGTA
GCCGAGCTTCTCCCACAAGTCTGTGCGAGGGGGCCGGCGCGGGCCTAGAGATGGCGGCGTCGGATCCGCT
AGCGTCGACTCTAGAGGATCGATCCCCGCCCCGGACGAACTAAACCTGACTACGACATCTCTGCCCCTTC
TTCGCGGGGCAGTGCATGTAATCCCTTCAGTTGGTTGGTACAACTTGCCAACTGGGCCCTGTTCCACATG
TGACACGGGGGGGGACCAAACACAAAGGGGTTCTCTGACTGTAGTTGACATCCTTATAAATGGATGTGCA
CATTTGCCAACACTGAGTGGCTTTCATCCTGGAGCAGACTTTGCAGTCTGTGGACTGCAACACAACATTG
CCTTTATGTGTAACTCTTGGCTGAAGCTCTTACACCAATGCTGGG
