>Addgene plasmid #27077 | pCXLE-hOCT3/4-shp53-F Sequencing Result | analyzer sequence | sequence record 57328
GTCAATCTTTCACAAATTTTGTAATCCAGAGGTTGATTATCATATGACTAGTCCCCGAAGCTTGAATTCG
CCCTTACCTCAGTTTGAATGCATGGGAGAGCCCAGAGTGGTGACAGAGACAGGGGGAAAGGCTTCCCCCT
CAGGGAAAGGGACCGAGGAGTACAGTGCAGTGAAGTGAGGGCTCCCATAGCCTGGGGTACCAAAATGGGG
CCCTGGGGCCAGAGGAAAGGACACTGGTCCCCCTGAGAAAGGAGACCCAGCAGCCTCAAAATCCTCTCGT
TGTGCATAGTCGCTGCTTGATCGCTTGCCCTTCTGGCGCCGGTTACAGAACCACACTCGGACCACATCCT
TCTCGAGCCCAAGCTGCTGGGCGATGTGGCTGATCTGCTGCAGTGTGGGTTTCGGGCACTGCAGGAACAA
ATTCTCCAGGTTGCCTCTCACTCGGTTCTCGATACTGGTTCGCTTTCTCTTTCGGGCCTGCACGAGGGTT
TCTGCTTTGCATATCTCCTGAAGATTTTCATTGTTGTCAGCTTCCTCCACCCACTTCTGCAGCAAGGGCC
GCAGCTTACACATGTTCTTGAAGCTAAGCTGCAGAGCCTCAAAGCGGCAGATGGTCGTTTGGCTGAATAC
CTTCCCAAATAGAACCCCCAGGGTGAGCCCCACATCGGCCTGTGTATATCCCAGGGTGATCCTCTTCTGC
TTCAGGAGCTTGGCAAATTGCTCGAGTTCTTTCTGCAGAGCTTTGATGTCCTGGGACTCCTCCGGGTTTT
GCTCCAGCTTCTCCTTCTCCAGCTTCAC
