>Addgene plasmid #27077 | pCXLE-hOCT3/4-shp53-F Sequencing Result | analyzer sequence | sequence record 74591
TTTGTAATCCAGAGGTTGATTATCATATGACTAGTCCCCGAAGCTTGAATTCGCCCTTACCTCAGTTTGA
ATGCATGGGAGAGCCCAGAGTGGTGACAGAGACAGGGGGAAAGGCTTCCCCCTCAGGGAAAGGGACCGAG
GAGTACAGTGCAGTGAAGTGAGGGCTCCCATAGCCTGGGGTACCAAAATGGGGCCCTGGGGCCAGAGGAA
AGGACACTGGTCCCCCTGAGAAAGGAGACCCAGCAGCCTCAAAATCCTCTCGTTGTGCATAGTCGCTGCT
TGATCGCTTGCCCTTCTGGCGCCGGTTACAGAACCACACTCGGACCACATCCTTCTCGAGCCCAAGCTGC
TGGGCGATGTGGCTGATCTGCTGCAGTGTGGGTTTCGGGCACTGCAGGAACAAATTCTCCAGGTTGCCTC
TCACTCGGTTCTCGATACTGGTTCGCTTTCTCTTTCGGGCCTGCACGAGGGTTTCTGCTTTGCATATCTC
CTGAAGATTTTCATTGTTGTCAGCTTCCTCCACCCACTTCTGCAGCAAGGGCCGCAGCTTACACATGTTC
TTGAAGCTAAGCTGCAGAGCCTCAAAGCGGCAGATGGTCGTTTGGCTGAATACCTTCCCAAATAGAACCC
CCAGGGTG
